LOCUS       Exported 7800 bp ds-DNA circular SYN 13-MAY-2021
DEFINITION  Yeast expression plasmid for SARS-CoV-2 nsp2.
ACCESSION   .
VERSION     .
KEYWORDS    pGBW-m4046172
SOURCE      synthetic DNA construct
  ORGANISM  synthetic DNA construct
REFERENCE   1 (bases 1 to 7800)
  TITLE     SARS-CoV-2 protein Yeast expression constructs, tagged, for protein
            expression and/or purification
REFERENCE   2 (bases 1 to 7800)
  AUTHORS   .
  TITLE     Direct Submission
  JOURNAL   Exported May 13, 2021 from SnapGene Server 1.1.58
            http://www.snapgene.com
FEATURES             Location/Qualifiers
     source          1..7800
                     /organism="synthetic DNA construct"
                     /mol_type="other DNA"
     promoter        25..466
                     /gene="S. cerevisiae GAL1"
                     /label=GAL1 promoter
                     /note="inducible promoter, regulated by Gal4"
     protein_bind    25..142
                     /label=UAS
                     /bound_moiety="Gal4"
                     /note="upstream activating sequence mediating
                     Gal4-dependent induction"
     primer_bind     437..460
                     /label=GAL1
                     /note="S. cerevisiae GAL1 promoter, forward primer"
     CDS             2395..2412
                     /codon_start=1
                     /product="thrombin recognition and cleavage site"
                     /label=thrombin site
                     /translation="LVPRGS"
     primer_bind     complement(3555..3573)
                     /label=CYC1
                     /note="CYC1 transcription termination signal, reverse
                     primer"
     CDS             3924..4727
                     /codon_start=1
                     /gene="S. cerevisiae URA3"
                     /product="orotidine-5'-phosphate decarboxylase, required
                     for uracil biosynthesis"
                     /label=URA3
                     /note="yeast auxotrophic marker, counterselectable with
                     5-fluoroorotic acid (5-FOA)"
                     /translation="MSKATYKERAATHPSPVAAKLFNIMHEKQTNLCASLDVRTTKELL
                     ELVEALGPKICLLKTHVDILTDFSMEGTVKPLKALSAKYNFLLFEDRKFADIGNTVKLQ
                     YSAGVYRIAEWADITNAHGVVGPGIVSGLKQAAEEVTKEPRGLLMLAELSCKGSLSTGE
                     YTKGTVDIAKSDKDFVIGFIAQRDMGGRDEGYDWLIMTPGVGLDDKGDALGQQYRTVDD
                     VVSTGSDIIIVGRGLFAKGRDAKVEGERYRKAGWEAYLRRCGQQN"
     rep_origin      4810..5792
                     /label=2u ori
                     /note="yeast 2u plasmid origin of replication"
     terminator      5870..5899
                     /label=T3Te terminator
                     /note="phage T3 early transcription terminator"
     rep_origin      5921..6508
                     /direction=RIGHT
                     /label=ori
                     /note="high-copy-number ColE1/pMB1/pBR322/pUC origin of
                     replication"
     terminator      6520..6547
                     /label=T7Te terminator
                     /note="phage T7 early transcription terminator"
     CDS             complement(6571..6762)
                     /codon_start=1
                     /gene="rop"
                     /product="Rop protein, which maintains plasmids at low copy
                     number"
                     /label=rop
                     /translation="MTKQEKTALNMARFIRSQTLTLLEKLNELDADEQADICESLHDHA
                     DELYRSCLARFGDDGENL"
     CDS             complement(6763..7623)
                     /codon_start=1
                     /gene="bla"
                     /product="beta-lactamase"
                     /label=AmpR
                     /note="confers resistance to ampicillin, carbenicillin, and
                     related antibiotics"
                     /translation="MSIQHFRVALIPFFAAFCLPVFAHPETLVKVKDAEDQLGARVGYI
                     ELDLNSGKILESLRPEERFPMMSTFKVLLCGAVLSRIDAGQEQLGRRIHYSQNDLVEYS
                     PVTEKHLTDGMTVRELCSAAITMSDNTAANLLLATIGGPKELTAFLHNMGDHVTRLDRW
                     EPELNEAIPNDERDTTMPVAMATTLRKLLTGELLTLASRQQLIDWMEADKVAGSLLRSA
                     LPAGWFIADKSGAGERGSRGIIAALGPDGKPSRIVVIYTTGSQATMDERNRQIAEIGAS
                     LIKHW"
     primer_bind     7386..7405
                     /label=Amp-R
                     /note="Ampicillin resistance gene, reverse primer"
     promoter        complement(7624..7726)
                     /label=cat promoter
                     /note="promoter of the E. coli cat gene encoding
                     chloramphenicol acetyltransferase"
     terminator      7727..7758
                     /label=tonB terminator
                     /note="bidirectional E. coli tonB-P14 transcription
                     terminator"
ORIGIN
        1 gcggccgctt gctatattga agtacggatt agaagccgcc gagcgggcga cagccctccg
       61 acggaagact ctcctccgtg cgtcctcgtc ttcaccggtc gcgttcctga aacgcagatg
      121 tgcctcgcgc cgcactgctc cgaacaataa agattctaca atactagctt ttatggttat
      181 gaagaggaaa aattggcagt aacctggccc cacaaacctt caaattaacg aatcaaatta
      241 acaaccatag gatgataatg cgattagttt tttagcctta tttctggggt aattaatcag
      301 cgaagcgatg atttttgatc tattaacaga tatataaatg gaaaagctgc ataaccactt
      361 taactaatac tttcaacatt ttcagtttgt attacttctt attcaaatgt cataaaagta
      421 tcaacaaaaa attgttaata tacctctata ctttaacgtc aaggagaaaa aactataatg
      481 gcatacacga ggtatgtaga caataacttt tgcggtcctg atggataccc actggaatgt
      541 atcaaagatt tgttagctcg tgccggtaag gctagctgta ccctttctga gcaattggac
      601 ttcatagaca ctaagagagg tgtttactgt tgtcgcgaac atgaacacga aattgcctgg
      661 tataccgaga gatcagaaaa atcctacgaa ttacagactc cattcgaaat taagttggct
      721 aagaagtttg atacattcaa cggcgaatgc cccaatttcg tctttccatt gaactctatc
      781 attaaaacta tccaaccgag agtcgagaag aagaaattgg atggttttat gggtagaatt
      841 agatcggtgt acccagttgc ttccccaaat gaatgtaacc aaatgtgtct atctactttg
      901 atgaagtgtg accactgtgg tgaaaccagt tggcaaacag gcgacttcgt taaggctaca
      961 tgtgaatttt gcggtaccga gaacctcact aaggaaggtg cgactacttg tggttattta
     1021 cctcaaaatg cagttgtcaa gatttactgt ccagcttgcc ataactctga agttggacct
     1081 gaacacagct tggctgaata ccacaacgaa tccggtttaa agaccatcct tcgaaaaggt
     1141 ggtcgtacca tagccttcgg gggttgcgtc ttctcatatg ttggttgtca taataagtgt
     1201 gcctattggg ttccaagagc ttctgctaat atcggatgta accacacggg tgtggtcggt
     1261 gaaggctctg agggtttgaa cgataacttg ttggaaatac ttcagaagga aaaggtcaac
     1321 attaacatcg ttggtgactt taaattgaat gaagaaattg ctattatcct agcgtccttc
     1381 tcggcctcaa cttccgcttt tgtagaaact gttaagggtc ttgattacaa agctttcaag
     1441 caaatcgtag aatcatgcgg taatttcaag gttaccaagg ggaaagccaa aaaaggtgcc
     1501 tggaacattg gtgaacaaaa gtctatactg agtccattat atgctttcgc atctgaagct
     1561 gctagagtcg tcagatctat tttttccaga actctcgaaa ccgctcaaaa ttcagtgaga
     1621 gttttgcaaa aagcagccat tactatcttg gacggtattt cccagtactc tttgaggtta
     1681 atcgatgcta tgatgtttac ctccgacttg gctactaata acctggtcgt catggcttac
     1741 ataaccggtg gcgttgttca attgacatct caatggctaa ctaatatatt cggtactgtt
     1801 tatgaaaagc tcaagccagt cttggattgg ttggaggaaa agttcaagga gggcgttgag
     1861 tttttacggg atggttggga aatcgttaag ttcatttcta catgtgcctg tgaaattgtc
     1921 ggtggtcaaa tcgtgacctg tgctaaggaa attaaggagt cggttcaaac tttctttaag
     1981 ttggtgaaca aatttttagc tctctgtgct gattcgatta tcatcggagg agcgaaattg
     2041 aaggcactga acttgggtga aaccttcgtc acccactcca aaggtctgta ccgtaaatgt
     2101 gttaaatcaa gagaagaaac tggtttgcta atgcctttga aggccccgaa ggaaattatc
     2161 ttcttggaag gtgaaacatt accaacagag gttttaacgg aagaggtagt tttgaagacg
     2221 ggggatttgc agccgttaga acaaccaacc tctgaagccg tggaagctcc cctagttgga
     2281 acgccagttt gcattaacgg tctgatgtta ttggaaatca aggacaccga aaagtactgt
     2341 gctctcgctc caaacatgat ggtcactaac aataccttca ctttgaaggg tggtctcgtg
     2401 ccgagaggtt ctaaaatcga ggaaggtaag ctagtcattt ggataaatgg agataagggt
     2461 tacaacggtt tggcagaagt aggcaagaaa tttgaaaagg acacaggtat caaggtgacg
     2521 gttgaacatc cagacaagtt agaagaaaaa ttccctcaag ttgctgctac tggtgatggt
     2581 cccgacatta ttttctgggc ccacgatcgt tttggtggat atgctcagtc aggtttgctg
     2641 gctgagatca ccccagacaa ggccttccaa gataaattgt acccattcac ttgggatgct
     2701 gtcagataca acggtaagct tatagcatat ccaattgctg ttgaagcctt atcgttgatc
     2761 tacaataagg acttgttacc taacccacca aagacatggg aagaaattcc agctttggat
     2821 aaagagctaa aggccaaggg aaaaagcgct ttgatgttta acttacaaga accttatttc
     2881 acctggccat taatcgctgc tgacggtggt tacgcattta aatacgaaaa cggtaagtat
     2941 gacattaagg atgtcggcgt tgataatgct ggtgcaaagg ctggtttgac cttcttggtt
     3001 gatttaataa agaataaaca catgaacgct gacactgact actctatcgc cgaagccgct
     3061 ttcaacaagg gtgaaactgc tatgaccata aatggtccat gggcctggag taacattgat
     3121 acttctaaag taaactatgg tgtcactgtt ttgcctacat tcaaaggcca accatccaag
     3181 ccctttgtcg gtgttctatc cgctggcatc aatgctgctt ctccaaacaa ggagctagct
     3241 aaagaatttt tggaaaatta cttgttaact gacgaaggtt tggaggccgt taacaaggac
     3301 aagccattgg gtgctgtcgc tttgaaatct tacgaagaag aattggctaa ggatcccaga
     3361 attgccgcta ccatggagaa cgcccaaaag ggtgaaatta tgccaaacat cccacaaatg
     3421 tcagccttct ggtacgcagt taggactgcc gtgattaatg ctgcttccgg tagacaaacc
     3481 gtcgacgaag cattaaaaga tgctcaaacg taaacaggcc ccttttcctt tgtcgatatc
     3541 atgtaattag ttatgtcacg cttacattca cgccctcctc ccacatccgc tctaaccgaa
     3601 aaggaaggag ttagacaacc tgaagtctag gtccctattt atttttttta atagttatgt
     3661 tagtattaag aacgttattt atatttcaaa tttttctttt ttttctgtac aaagcggccg
     3721 ccgaaccact agtgcactgc agtacacggt ttccttgaaa tttttttgat tcggtaatct
     3781 ccgaacagaa ggaagaacga aggaaggagc acagacttag attggtatat atacgcatat
     3841 gtagtgttga agaaacatga aattgcccag tattcttaac ccaactgcac agaacaaaaa
     3901 cgtgcaggaa acgaagataa atcatgtcga aagctacata taaggaacgt gctgctactc
     3961 atcctagtcc tgttgctgcc aagctattta atatcatgca cgaaaagcaa acaaacttgt
     4021 gtgcttcatt ggatgttcgt accaccaagg aattactgga gttagttgaa gcattaggtc
     4081 ccaaaatttg tttactaaaa acacatgtgg atatcttgac tgatttttcc atggagggca
     4141 cagttaagcc gctaaaggca ttatccgcca agtacaattt tttactcttc gaggacagaa
     4201 aatttgctga cattggtaat acagtcaaat tgcagtactc tgcgggtgta tacagaatag
     4261 cagaatgggc agacattacg aatgcacacg gtgtggtggg cccaggtatt gttagcggtt
     4321 tgaagcaggc ggcagaagaa gtaacaaagg aacctagagg ccttttgatg ttagcagaat
     4381 tgtcatgcaa gggctcccta tctactggag aatatactaa gggtactgtt gacattgcga
     4441 agagcgacaa agattttgtt atcggcttta ttgctcaaag agacatgggt ggaagagatg
     4501 aaggttacga ttggttgatt atgacacccg gtgtgggttt agatgacaag ggagatgcat
     4561 tgggtcaaca gtatagaacc gtggatgatg tggtttctac aggatctgac attattattg
     4621 ttggaagagg actatttgca aagggaaggg atgctaaggt agagggtgaa cgttacagaa
     4681 aagcaggctg ggaagcatat ttgagaagat gcggccagca aaactaaaaa actgtattat
     4741 aagtaaatgc atgtatacta aactcacaaa ttagagcttc aatttaatta tatcagttat
     4801 tacccgagta acgaagcatc tgtgcttcat tttgtagaac aaaaatgcaa cgcgagagcg
     4861 ctaatttttc aaacaaagaa tctgagctgc atttttacag aacagaaatg caacgcgaaa
     4921 gcgctatttt accaacgaag aatctgtgct tcatttttgt aaaacaaaaa tgcaacgcga
     4981 gagcgctaat ttttcaaaca aagaatctga gctgcatttt tacagaacag aaatgcaacg
     5041 cgagagcgct attttaccaa caaagaatct atacttcttt tttgttctac aaaaatgcat
     5101 cccgagagcg ctatttttct aacaaagcat cttagattac tttttttctc ctttgtgcgc
     5161 tctataatgc agtctcttga taactttttg cactgtaggt ccgttaaggt tagaagaagg
     5221 ctactttggt gtctattttc tcttccataa aaaaagcctg actccacttc ccgcgtttac
     5281 tgattactag cgaagctgcg ggtgcatttt ttcaagataa aggcatcccc gattatattc
     5341 tataccgatg tggattgcgc atactttgtg aacagaaagt gatagcgttg atgattcttc
     5401 attggtcaga aaattatgaa cggtttcttc tattttgtct ctatatacta cgtataggaa
     5461 atgtttacat tttcgtattg ttttcgattc actctatgaa tagttcttac tacaattttt
     5521 ttgtctaaag agtaatacta gagataaaca taaaaaatgt agaggtcgag tttagatgca
     5581 agttcaagga gcgaaaggtg gatgggtagg ttatataggg atatagcaca gagatatata
     5641 gcaaagagat acttttgagc aatgtttgtg gaagcggtat tcgcaatatt ttagtagctc
     5701 gttacagtcc ggtgcgtttt tggttttttg aaagtgcgtc atcagagcgc ttttggtttt
     5761 caaaagcgct ctgaagttcc tatactttct agctagagaa taggaacttc ccgagcggcc
     5821 gcgtgttaca agcttgactc cagcgtaact ggactgcaat caactcactg gctcaccttc
     5881 acgggtgggc ctttcttcgg tagaaaatca aaggatcttc ttgagatcct ttttttctgc
     5941 gcgtaatctg ctgcttgcaa acaaaaaaac caccgctacc agcggtggtt tgtttgccgg
     6001 atcaagagct accaactctt tttccgaggt aactggcttc agcagagcgc agataccaaa
     6061 tactgttctt ctagtgtagc cgtagttagg ccaccacttc aagaactctg tagcaccgcc
     6121 tacatacctc gctctgctaa tcctgttacc agtggctgct gccagtggcg ataagtcgtg
     6181 tcttaccggg ttggactcaa gacgatagtt accggataag gcgcagcggt cgggctgaac
     6241 ggggggttcg tgcacacagc ccagcttgga gcgaacgacc tacaccgaac tgagatacct
     6301 acagcgtgag ctatgagaaa gcgccacgct tcccgaaggg agaaaggcgg acaggtatcc
     6361 ggtaagcggc agggtcggaa caggagagcg cacgagggag cttccagggg taaacgcctg
     6421 gtatctttat agtcctgtcg ggtttcgcca cctctgactt gagcatcgat ttttgtgatg
     6481 ctcgtcaggg gggcggagcc tatggaaaaa cgccagcaac gcagaaaggc ccacccgaag
     6541 gtgagccagg tgattacatt tgggccctca tcagaggttt tcaccgtcat caccgaaacg
     6601 cgcgaggcag ctgcggtaaa gctcatcagc gtggtcgtga agcgattcac agatgtctgc
     6661 ctgttcatcc gcgtccagct cgttgagttt ctccagaagc gttaatgtct ggcttctgat
     6721 aaagcgggcc atgttaaggg cggttttttc ctgtttggtc acttaccaat gcttaatcag
     6781 tgaggcacct atctcagcga tctgtctatt tcgttcatcc atagttgcct gactccccgt
     6841 cgtgtagata actacgatgc gggagggctt accatctggc cccagtgctg caatgatacc
     6901 gcgagaccca cgctcaccgg ctccagattt atcagcaata aaccagccag ccgggagggc
     6961 cgagcgcaga agtgatcctg caactttatc cgcctccatc cagtctatta attgttgccg
     7021 ggaagctaga gtaagtagtt cgccagttaa tagtttgcgc aacgttgttg ccattgctac
     7081 aggcatcgtg gtgtcacgct cgtcgtttgg tatggcttca ttcagctccg gttcccaacg
     7141 atcaaggcga gttacatgat cccccatgtt gtgcaaaaaa gcggttagct ccttcggtcc
     7201 tccgatcgtt gccagaagta agttggccgc agtgttatca ctcatggtta tggcagcact
     7261 gcataattct cttactgtca tgccatccgt gagatgcttt tctgtgactg gtgagtactc
     7321 aaccaagtca ttctgagaat agtgtatgcg gcgaccgagt tgctcttgcc cggcgtcaat
     7381 acgggataat accgcgccac atagcagaac tttaaaagtg ctcatcattg gaaaacgttc
     7441 ttcggggcgt aaactctcaa ggatcttacc gctgttgaga tccagttcga tgtaacccac
     7501 tcgtgcaccc aactgatctt cagcatcttt tactttcacc agcgtttctg ggtgagcaaa
     7561 aacaggaagg caaaatgccg caaaaaaggg aataagggcg acacggaaat gttgaatact
     7621 cattttagct tccttagctc ctgaaaatct cgataactca aaaaatacgc ccggtagtga
     7681 tcttatttca ttatggtgaa agttggaacc tcttacgtgc cgatcaagtc aaaagcctcc
     7741 ggtcggaggc ttttgacttt ctgctatgga ggtcaggtat gatttaaatg gtcagttaga
//
