[The description below was written by a language model from this plasmid's Addgene catalogue record and the feature table of its GenBank file.]
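Description:
pGBW-m4046172 is a 7.8 kb yeast episomal expression plasmid carrying the SARS-CoV-2 non-structural protein 2 (nsp2) coding sequence, a wild-type segment of the viral ORF1ab polyprotein produced by gene synthesis. It is a shuttle vector. In Saccharomyces cerevisiae it replicates from the 2µ origin and is selected by uracil prototrophy through the URA3 marker, which can also be counterselected with 5-fluoroorotic acid. In E. coli it is maintained by a ColE1/pUC-type origin and selected with ampicillin through a beta-lactamase gene that the annotation places downstream of a cat promoter. The catalogue lists the plasmid as high copy, although a rop gene, normally associated with reduced copy number, is annotated next to AmpR. Phage T3Te and T7Te terminators flank the bacterial origin, and a tonB terminator lies beyond the resistance cassette, presumably insulating these modules from transcriptional read-through.

Expression is driven by the GAL1 promoter, including its Gal4-binding upstream activating sequence, so transcription is galactose-inducible. The nsp2 open reading frame itself is not annotated in the feature table, but the interval between the promoter and the annotated thrombin recognition site fits the stated insert size of about 1.9 kb. According to the catalogue, the thrombin site links nsp2 to a C-terminal maltose-binding protein (MBP) tag supplied by the backbone. MBP is also unannotated, though the gap before the CYC1 terminator primer site could accommodate it. This arrangement allows affinity capture of the fusion protein and then proteolytic removal of the tag. The plasmid belongs to a set of tagged SARS-CoV-2 protein constructs intended for expression and purification in yeast.
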