Addgene plasmid #153903: pGBW-m4046172
Purpose: Yeast expression plasmid for SARS-CoV-2 nsp2
Depositing lab: Ginkgo Bioworks & Benjie Chen. Depositing organization: Ginkgo Bioworks.
Backbone
  Vector backbone: AmpR; 2u URA3
  Backbone size w/o insert (bp): 4078
  Vector type: Yeast Expression
  Selectable markers: URA3
Growth in bacteria
  Bacterial resistance: Ampicillin, 100 μg/mL
  Growth temperature: 37°C
  Growth strain: DH5alpha
  Copy number: High Copy
Gene/Insert
  Gene/Insert name: SARS-CoV-2 nsp2
  Species: Severe acute respiratory syndrome coronavirus 2
  Insert size (bp): 1913
  Mutation: wt
  Entrez Gene: ORF1ab (a.k.a. GU280_gp01)
  Promoter: pGAL1
  Tag / fusion protein: Cleavable thrombin;MBP (C terminal on backbone)
  Cloning method: Unknown
Resource information
  A portion of this plasmid was derived from a plasmid made by: GinkgoBioworks
Depositor comments: NCBI reference sequence: YP_009725298.1. Created by gene synthesis with Not1 site.
How to cite: pGBW-m4046172 was a gift from Ginkgo Bioworks & Benjie Chen (Addgene plasmid # 153903 ; http://n2t.net/addgene:153903 ; RRID:Addgene_153903)
